LOCUS       Exported 10739 bp ds-DNA circular SYN 12-MAY-2021
DEFINITION  mKate2^SEC^BioTag::AID*::3xFLAG vector with ccdB sites for cloning
            homology arms..
ACCESSION   .
VERSION     .
KEYWORDS    pJW1595
SOURCE      synthetic DNA construct
  ORGANISM  synthetic DNA construct
REFERENCE   1 (bases 1 to 10739)
  AUTHORS   Ashley G, Duong T, Levenson MT, Martinez MAQ, Johnsen LC, Hibshman
            JD, Saeger HN, Palmisano NJ, Doonan R, Martinez-Mendez R, Davidson
            B, Zhang W, Ragle JM, Medwig-Kinney TN, Sirota SS, Goldstein B,
            Matus DQ, Dickinson DJ, Reiner DJ, Ward JD
  TITLE     An expanded auxin-inducible degron toolkit for Caenorhabditis
            elegans
  JOURNAL   Genetics, 2021
REFERENCE   2 (bases 1 to 10739)
  AUTHORS   .
  TITLE     Direct Submission
  JOURNAL   Exported May 12, 2021 from SnapGene Server 1.1.58
            http://www.snapgene.com
FEATURES             Location/Qualifiers
     source          1..10739
                     /organism="synthetic DNA construct"
                     /mol_type="other DNA"
     primer_bind     complement(29..51)
                     /label=pGEX 3'
                     /note="pGEX vectors, reverse primer"
     primer_bind     151..170
                     /label=pRS-marker
                     /note="pRS vectors, use to sequence yeast selectable
                     marker"
     primer_bind     364..386
                     /label=M13/pUC Forward
                     /note="In lacZ gene"
     primer_bind     378..395
                     /label=M13 Forward
                     /note="In lacZ gene. Also called M13-F20 or M13 (-21)
                     Forward"
     primer_bind     379..395
                     /label=M13 fwd
                     /note="common sequencing primer, one of multiple similar
                     variants"
     CDS             661..966
                     /codon_start=1
                     /gene="ccdB"
                     /product="CcdB, a bacterial toxin that poisons DNA gyrase"
                     /label=ccdB
                     /note="Plasmids containing the ccdB gene cannot be
                     propagated in standard E. coli strains."
                     /translation="MQFKVYTYKRESRYRLFVDVQSDIIDTPGRRMVIPLASARLLSDK
                     VPRELYPVVHIGDESWRMMTTDMASVPVSVIGEEVADLSHRENDIKNAINLMFWGI"
     CDS             1887..1907
                     /codon_start=1
                     /product="tobacco etch virus (TEV) protease recognition and
                     cleavage site"
                     /label=TEV site
                     /translation="ENLYFQS"
     protein_bind    1925..1958
                     /label=loxP
                     /bound_moiety="Cre recombinase"
                     /note="Cre-mediated recombination occurs in the 8-bp core
                     sequence (GCATACAT)."
     CDS             1968..1997
                     /codon_start=1
                     /product="Myc (human c-Myc proto-oncogene) epitope tag"
                     /label=Myc
                     /translation="EQKLISEEDL"
     terminator      3814..4137
                     /gene="tbb-2"
                     /label=tbb-2 terminator
                     /note="transcription terminator for the C. elegans tubulin
                     beta-2 gene"
     protein_bind    6055..6079
                     /gene="mutant version of attB"
                     /label=attB1
                     /bound_moiety="BP Clonase(TM)"
                     /note="recombination site for the Gateway(R) BP reaction"
     CDS             6082..7107
                     /codon_start=1
                     /gene="aph(4)-Ia"
                     /product="aminoglycoside phosphotransferase from E. coli"
                     /label=HygR
                     /note="confers resistance to hygromycin"
                     /translation="MKKPELTATSVEKFLIEKFDSVSDLMQLSEGEESRAFSFDVGGRG
                     YVLRVNSCADGFYKDRYVYRHFASAALPIPEVLDIGEFSESLTYCISRRAQGVTLQDLP
                     ETELPAVLQPVAEAMDAIAAADLSQTSGFGPFGPQGIGQYTTWRDFICAIADPHVYHWQ
                     TVMDDTVSASVAQALDELMLWAEDCPEVRHLVHADFGSNNVLTDNGRITAVIDWSEAMF
                     GDSQYEVANIFFWRPWLACMEQQTRYFERRHPELAGSPRLRAYMLRIGLDQLYQSLVDG
                     NFDDAAWAQGRCDAIVRSGAGTVGRTQIARRSAAVWTDGCVEVLADSGNRRPSTRPRAK
                     E"
     protein_bind    complement(7108..7132)
                     /gene="mutant version of attB"
                     /label=attB2
                     /bound_moiety="BP Clonase(TM)"
                     /note="recombination site for the Gateway(R) BP reaction"
     protein_bind    7485..7518
                     /label=loxP
                     /bound_moiety="Cre recombinase"
                     /note="Cre-mediated recombination occurs in the 8-bp core
                     sequence (GCATACAT)."
     CDS             7819..7842
                     /codon_start=1
                     /product="FLAG(R) epitope tag, followed by an enterokinase
                     cleavage site"
                     /label=FLAG
                     /translation="DYKDDDDK"
     CDS             7846..7869
                     /codon_start=1
                     /product="FLAG(R) epitope tag, followed by an enterokinase
                     cleavage site"
                     /label=FLAG
                     /translation="DYKDDDDK"
     CDS             7873..7896
                     /codon_start=1
                     /product="FLAG(R) epitope tag, followed by an enterokinase
                     cleavage site"
                     /label=FLAG
                     /translation="DYKDDDDK"
     CDS             complement(7944..8249)
                     /codon_start=1
                     /gene="ccdB"
                     /product="CcdB, a bacterial toxin that poisons DNA gyrase"
                     /label=ccdB
                     /note="Plasmids containing the ccdB gene cannot be
                     propagated in standard E. coli strains."
                     /translation="MQFKVYTYKRESRYRLFVDVQSDIIDTPGRRMVIPLASARLLSDK
                     VPRELYPVVHIGDESWRMMTTDMASVPVSVIGEEVADLSHRENDIKNAINLMFWGI"
     primer_bind     complement(8518..8534)
                     /label=M13 rev
                     /note="common sequencing primer, one of multiple similar
                     variants"
     primer_bind     complement(8518..8534)
                     /label=M13 Reverse
                     /note="In lacZ gene. Also called M13-rev"
     primer_bind     complement(8531..8553)
                     /label=M13/pUC Reverse
                     /note="In lacZ gene"
     protein_bind    8542..8558
                     /label=lac operator
                     /bound_moiety="lac repressor encoded by lacI"
                     /note="The lac repressor binds to the lac operator to
                     inhibit transcription in E. coli. This inhibition can be
                     relieved by adding lactose or
                     isopropyl-beta-D-thiogalactopyranoside (IPTG)."
     promoter        complement(8566..8596)
                     /label=lac promoter
                     /note="promoter for the E. coli lac operon"
     protein_bind    8611..8632
                     /label=CAP binding site
                     /bound_moiety="E. coli catabolite activator protein"
                     /note="CAP binding activates transcription in the presence
                     of cAMP."
     primer_bind     complement(8749..8766)
                     /label=L4440
                     /note="L4440 vector, forward primer"
     rep_origin      complement(8920..9508)
                     /direction=LEFT
                     /label=ori
                     /note="high-copy-number ColE1/pMB1/pBR322/pUC origin of
                     replication"
     primer_bind     complement(9000..9019)
                     /label=pBR322ori-F
                     /note="pBR322 origin, forward primer"
     CDS             complement(9679..10539)
                     /codon_start=1
                     /gene="bla"
                     /product="beta-lactamase"
                     /label=AmpR
                     /note="confers resistance to ampicillin, carbenicillin, and
                     related antibiotics"
                     /translation="MSIQHFRVALIPFFAAFCLPVFAHPETLVKVKDAEDQLGARVGYI
                     ELDLNSGKILESFRPEERFPMMSTFKVLLCGAVLSRIDAGQEQLGRRIHYSQNDLVEYS
                     PVTEKHLTDGMTVRELCSAAITMSDNTAANLLLTTIGGPKELTAFLHNMGDHVTRLDRW
                     EPELNEAIPNDERDTTMPVAMATTLRKLLTGELLTLASRQQLIDWMEADKVAGPLLRSA
                     LPAGWFIADKSGAGERGSRGIIAALGPDGKPSRIVVIYTTGSQATMDERNRQIAEIGAS
                     LIKHW"
     primer_bind     10302..10321
                     /label=Amp-R
                     /note="Ampicillin resistance gene, reverse primer"
     promoter        complement(10540..10644)
                     /gene="bla"
                     /label=AmpR promoter
     primer_bind     10712..10730
                     /label=pBRforEco
                     /note="pBR322 vectors, upsteam of EcoRI site, forward
                     primer"
ORIGIN
        1 tcgcgcgttt cggtgatgac ggtgaaaacc tctgacacat gcagctcccg gagacggtca
       61 cagcttgtct gtaagcggat gccgggagca gacaagcccg tcagggcgcg tcagcgggtg
      121 ttggcgggtg tcggggctgg cttaactatg cggcatcaga gcagattgta ctgagagtgc
      181 accatatgcg gtgtgaaata ccgcacagat gcgtaaggag aaaataccgc atcaggcgcc
      241 attcgccatt caggctgcgc aactgttggg aagggcgatc ggtgcgggcc tcttcgctat
      301 tacgccagct ggcgaaaggg ggatgtgctg caaggcgatt aagttgggta acgccagggt
      361 tttcccagtc acgacgttgt aaaacgacgg ccagtcgccg gcactagtta cccgaagtat
      421 gtcaaaaaga ggtatgctat gaagcagcgt attacagtga cagttgacag cgacagctat
      481 cagttgctca aggcatatat gatgtcaata tctccggttc ggtaagcaca accatgcaga
      541 atgaagcccg tcgtctgcgt gccgaacgct ggaaagcgga aaatcaggaa gggatggctg
      601 aggtcgcccg gtttattgaa atgaacggct cttttgccga cgagaacagg ggctggtgaa
      661 atgcagttta aggtttacac ctataaaaga gagagccgtt atcgtctgtt tgtggatgta
      721 cagagtgata ttattgacac gcccgggcga cggatggtga tccccctggc cagtgcacgt
      781 ctgctgtcag ataaagtccc ccgtgaactt tacccggtgg tgcatatcgg ggatgaaagc
      841 tggcgcatga tgaccaccga tatggccagt gtgccggtct ccgttatcgg ggaagaagtg
      901 gctgatctca gccaccgcga aaatgacatc aaaaacgcca ttaacctgat gttctgggga
      961 atataaatgt caggctccct tatacacagc cagtctgcag gtcgacctag ggagcatcgg
     1021 gagcctcagg agcatcgatg gtctccgagc tcattaaaga aaacatgcat atgaagctct
     1081 acatggaggg aaccgtcaac aaccaccact tcaagtgcac ctccgaggga gagggaaagc
     1141 catacgaggg aacccaaacc atgcgtatca aggccgtcga gggaggacca ctcccattcg
     1201 ccttcgacat cctcgccacc tccttcatgt acggatccaa ggtaagttta aacatatata
     1261 tactaactaa ccctgattat ttaaattttc agaccttcat caaccacacc caaggaatcc
     1321 cagacttctt caagcaatcc ttcccagagg gattcacctg ggagcgtgtc accacctacg
     1381 aggacggagg agtcctcacc gccacccaag acacctccct ccaagacgga tgcctcatct
     1441 acaacgtcaa ggtaagttta aacagttcgg tactaactaa ccatacatat ttaaattttc
     1501 agatccgtgg agtcaacttc ccatccaacg gaccagtcat gcaaaagaag accctcggat
     1561 gggaggcctc caccgagacc ctctacccag ccgacggagg acttgaggga cgtgccgaca
     1621 tggccctcaa gctcgtcgga ggaggacacc tcatctgcaa cctcaaggta agtttaaaca
     1681 tgattttact aactaactaa tctgatttaa attttcagac cacctaccgt tccaagaagc
     1741 cagccaagaa cctcaagatg ccaggagtct actacgtcga ccgtcgtctt gagcgtatca
     1801 aggaggccga caaggagacc tacgtcgagc aacacgaggt cgccgtcgcc cgttactgcg
     1861 acctcccatc caagctcgga caccgtgaga atctgtactt tcaatccgga aaggtaagtt
     1921 taaaataact tcgtatagca tacattatac gaagttattt tcagggagag caaaagctta
     1981 tctccgagga ggacctctaa ggatgatcga cgccaacgtc gttgaatttt caaattttaa
     2041 atactgaata tttgtttttt ttcctattat ttatttattc tctttgtgtt ttttttcttg
     2101 ctttctaaaa aattaattca atccaaatct aaacattttt ttttctcttt ccgtctccca
     2161 attcgtattc cgctcctctc atctgaacac aatgtgcaag tttatttatc ttctcgcttt
     2221 catttcatta ggacgtgggg ggaattggtg gaagggggaa acacacaaaa ggatgatgga
     2281 aatgaaataa ggacacacaa tatgcaacaa cattcaattc agaaatatgg aggaaggttt
     2341 aaaagaaaac ataaaaatat atagaggagg aaggaaacta gctgccctcg attgtctatc
     2401 ttccattctc accaagtttc aacaacttta ttcagtcatt cttctctggt tcatttccca
     2461 accaatcttc ccgaataaag cccatctgtc ctttcggcca cattcctcac ctacatccgt
     2521 actccttatc tcccgttctt atccagtctt ttatcgtctc tgcgtctcgc acactgtctc
     2581 gtcggtaatg taaaaaaaaa acaaaaaaaa cttgaaaact tgcggaaaga tttcctaata
     2641 aaaggagacg aatccggtag gaaatcgaca agtctctgct tctcgaagac taggtgagtt
     2701 acatttcttt ggccgaatta ttttgaaatc ctaaatttga taatttcaga gatgtctgta
     2761 aaacttgcgt gttatgtgac ggcttcggtc actgtcgcca ctcttatggt atgcttcatg
     2821 accatgtcaa ccatctactc ggaggttgat ggattcagag agaagcttga taccgagatg
     2881 aatgtgttca gagtgagtta aattatattt tgaattttaa ataattttta attttctagc
     2941 aatctaccaa tggattgtgg aaggacatag ttgtcatcgg aagatctagc aagcgtgtcc
     3001 gttgtcaata tgaagagacc aacgctaccc caactccaca tgctgatgga tccccatctg
     3061 ctccaccagg tcaaccacca gcagttccac cagtcttcaa ccagccaaag actccaaatg
     3121 gagccaatgg aaatggacca acctgcaact gcaatgctga taacaagtgc ccagctggac
     3181 catccggacc aaagggagtt ccaggagttc caggactcga cggagttcca ggacttgacg
     3241 gtgttccagg agttggagct gatgatatcg ctccacaacg cgagtctgtc ggatgcttca
     3301 cttgcccaca aggaccagtt ggaccaccag gagctcttgg aagaccagga ccacgtggac
     3361 ttccaggacc aagaggacaa aatggaaacc caggaagaga tggacaacca ggacatccag
     3421 gagagcaagg atcatccggt caaatcggaa agatcggaga gccaggacca ccaggagaga
     3481 agggacgcga cgccgagcat ccaatcggaa gaccaggacc aaagggacca agaggagatc
     3541 aaggaccaac aggaccagct ggacagaacg gtcttcacgg accaccagga gagccaggaa
     3601 ccgttggacc agaaggacca tctggaaagc aaggacgtca aggaccagac ggaacccagg
     3661 gagagactgg accagacgga agaccaggaa aggatgccga gtactgccag tgcccagaca
     3721 agtctccacc atcagaggct gtcaacgcca accgtggata cagaaatatc taaattgttg
     3781 gtgttttcta ataaaatatt tgagattcag tgagactttt ttcttggcgg cacaataaag
     3841 tttcctcttt ttgttgggtc actcaacgaa cacaatacaa atatttgagc gctcgcattt
     3901 ttctcaacct ttcgggttta aagcacttca aaatggaatt gaagagagat tgtgaaagta
     3961 catcagacag aatcacattt tgatagcatt cacttcactc agatgcaaac ttttcagtga
     4021 ctataaaaag tcataaaata ataacattaa aaaagcaaat aaattagcga gagaattttt
     4081 tgacaaaaag aaagaagagt gatagagaag aagggaatgc ttgaaaggat tttgcattta
     4141 tcttaatcac cgtcttcgag aagacgaacc atggcgccag tttcagaatc caagtttcta
     4201 atatagttca tcacaatgtt gacgttggtc caacctccgg cttgcataat ctctgggatg
     4261 gaaactccag cgcgagccat gtcacgggca gctccgacac gggcggaatg tccagaccaa
     4321 gccaagtaac gttgtccgga atcatccttg gctccgtaga tgagacggtg ggtagcttcg
     4381 aagattcctg aaaatttatt ttcagcttat tcttagctaa tatgttgttt aaacttacct
     4441 tcaagagctc gagtcgagag ttgtgatgtt gcactcgggg cagcaactcc gttcttgcga
     4501 acacgacaga acaggtagtt gtttggatca tcggcgactc cggaaaccga aatccagcgc
     4561 tcaacgagct tggtaactcc aagggagagc gctttttcga ctccggcagt cgagaccagc
     4621 gtttttgtac gtccgatgtg gatgagcatt cttcctccgt ctgtgcgact aatatccttg
     4681 acgcgaatgc gggcaatttc ggcgatacgg agaagtgtgt tgtaagcaat tccgaggaag
     4741 gcgaggtttc ggatgtcctg gcaacgatcg gaattttcca taagagaacg gacctgatcg
     4801 aagtcggttc tgaaaatttc gtcaagtctt aggattgaat acattaatat ttaaacttac
     4861 ctttcgaagg cgagggcttg cttggctctc tctccagcat caacattttc cttgcggata
     4921 cgtctcatta cgagagatac ggcattagaa tctgatgggc gtggaagtcc agatcggcga
     4981 tggagcatat tgagctgtcc gagatgttgt tggatcgtct tcaccgccaa tccacgagct
     5041 tggaggtaga gcaagtagtc acgaacgtct tctggctcgg ctgggaacca cttgcggttg
     5101 ttaagcttgc accaggcagc ccaagaacgg cacactgaga gaagcatctt ccaggtgtgc
     5161 tcggagaagg cttgtctgtc acggaacata tccatgaggt tcttgcgaac ttcatcactt
     5221 gtcgcgtcaa ctggaagtgc tggaagattt tgatgaacag tgagaagatt tgacatattt
     5281 tcgaagtttt ttagatgcac tagaacaaag cgtgttggct tcctctgagc ccgctttcct
     5341 tatatacccg cattctgcag ccttacagaa tgttctagaa ggtcctagat gcattcgttt
     5401 gaaaatactc ccggtgggtg caaagagacg cagacggaaa atgtatctgg gtctctttat
     5461 tgtgtacact acttttccat gtaccgaatg tgagtcgccc tccttttgca acaagcagct
     5521 cgaatgttct agaaaaaggt ggaaaatagt ataaataccg ttgaaaataa ataccgaaca
     5581 acatttgctc taattgtgaa attagaaatc ttcaaactat aatcatgtca ctttaccact
     5641 atttccgtcc agctcaacgt tccgtttttg gtgatcattt ttgctttcgt cgtaaatcta
     5701 cacacgcgtc tcttccgtgc gagagtccaa gccagcagcc aaattcgttg actgagtatt
     5761 caacgtttat acgttgtcgg caacgagaaa taggaaaatg catcgggaaa tgttcttttt
     5821 tcgatttttt ccaaggtttt gacaaatttt accacgaatt ttgctatgtt ttcaattaaa
     5881 aaatatgtta ttcaactgtt tctatgagga aaataaggct ttgcatgtaa ttttcttatt
     5941 cagcataatt tttaattaat ttgaattttc tgtcctaacg tttattttgt tttcttggtt
     6001 atgactgatc tgaaattaat ttttgaattt taaggtaata tgtcaggcgg tgccgcaagt
     6061 ttgtacaaaa aagcaggctc catgaaaaag cctgaactca ccgcgacgtc tgtcgagaag
     6121 tttctgatcg aaaagttcga cagcgtctcc gacctgatgc agctctcgga gggcgaagaa
     6181 tctcgtgctt tcagcttcga tgtaggaggg cgtggatatg tcctgcgggt aaatagctgc
     6241 gccgatggtt tctacaaaga tcgttatgtt tatcggcact ttgcatcggc cgcgctcccg
     6301 attccggaag tgcttgacat tggggaattc agcgagagcc tgacctattg catctcccgc
     6361 cgtgcacagg gtgtcacgtt gcaagacctg cctgaaaccg aactgcccgc tgttctgcag
     6421 ccggtcgcgg aggccatgga tgcgatcgct gcggccgatc ttagccagac gagcgggttc
     6481 ggcccattcg gaccgcaagg aatcggtcaa tacactacat ggcgtgattt catatgcgcg
     6541 attgctgatc cccatgtgta tcactggcaa actgtgatgg acgacaccgt cagtgcgtcc
     6601 gtcgcgcagg ctctcgatga gctgatgctt tgggccgagg actgccccga agtccggcac
     6661 ctcgtgcacg cggatttcgg ctccaacaat gtcctgacgg acaatggccg cataacagcg
     6721 gtcattgact ggagcgaggc gatgttcggg gattcccaat acgaggtcgc caacatcttc
     6781 ttctggaggc cgtggttggc ttgtatggag cagcagacgc gctacttcga gcggaggcat
     6841 ccggagcttg caggatcgcc gcggctccgg gcgtatatgc tccgcattgg tcttgaccaa
     6901 ctctatcaga gcttggttga cggcaatttc gatgatgcag cttgggcgca gggtcgatgc
     6961 gacgcaatcg tccgatccgg agccgggact gtcgggcgta cacaaatcgc ccgcagaagc
     7021 gcggccgtct ggaccgatgg ctgtgtagaa gtactcgccg atagtggaaa ccgacgcccc
     7081 agcactcgtc cgagggcaaa ggaatagacc cagctttctt gtacaaagtg ggtccaatta
     7141 ctcttcaaca tccctacatg ctctttctcc ctgtgctccc accccctatt tttgttatta
     7201 tcaaaaaact tctcttaatt tctttgtttt ttagcttctt ttaagtcacc tctaacaatg
     7261 aaattgtgta gattcaaaaa tagaattaat tcgtaataaa aagtcgaaaa aaattgtgct
     7321 ccctcccccc attaataata attctatccc aaaatctaca caatgttctg tgtacacttc
     7381 ttatgttttt tacttctgat aaattttttt gaaacatcat agaaaaaacc gcacacaaaa
     7441 taccttatca tatgttacgt ttcagtttat gaccgcaatt tttaataact tcgtatagca
     7501 tacattatac gaagttattt tcagggagcc ggatctgatt acggatccgg aggtggcggg
     7561 atggcttctt ctcttcgtca gatcctcgac tctcagaaga tggagtggcg ttctaacgct
     7621 ggaggatctg gcggaggagg cagtggtagt ggcagtatgc ctaaagatcc agccaaacct
     7681 ccggccaagg cacaagttgt gggatggcca ccggtgagat cataccggaa gaacgtgatg
     7741 gtttcctgcc aaaaatcaag cggtggcccg gaggcggcgg cgttcgtgaa gggtggtggc
     7801 ggttctggct caggatctga ttataaagac gatgacgata agcgtgacta caaggacgac
     7861 gacgacaagc gtgattacaa ggatgacgat gacaagagac tagttcgacc tgcagactgg
     7921 ctgtgtataa gggagcctga catttatatt ccccagaaca tcaggttaat ggcgtttttg
     7981 atgtcatttt cgcggtggct gagatcagcc acttcttccc cgataacgga gaccggcaca
     8041 ctggccatat cggtggtcat catgcgccag ctttcatccc cgatatgcac caccgggtaa
     8101 agttcacggg ggactttatc tgacagcaga cgtgcactgg ccagggggat caccatccgt
     8161 cgcccgggcg tgtcaataat atcactctgt acatccacaa acagacgata acggctctct
     8221 cttttatagg tgtaaacctt aaactgcatt tcaccagccc ctgttctcgt cggcaaaaga
     8281 gccgttcatt tcaataaacc gggcgacctc agccatccct tcctgatttt ccgctttcca
     8341 gcgttcggca cgcagacgac gggcttcatt ctgcatggtt gtgcttaccg aaccggagat
     8401 attgacatca tatatgcctt gagcaactga tagctgtcgc tgtcaactgt cactgtaata
     8461 cgctgcttca tagcatacct ctttttgaca tacttcgggt tcctaggaaa tcgataagtc
     8521 atagctgttt cctgtgtgaa attgttatcc gctcacaatt ccacacaaca tacgagccgg
     8581 aagcataaag tgtaaagcct ggggtgccta atgagtgagc taactcacat taattgcgtt
     8641 gcgctcactg cccgctttcc agtcgggaaa cctgtcgtgc cagctgcatt aatgaatcgg
     8701 ccaacgcgcg gggagaggcg gtttgcgtat tgggcgctct tccgcttcct cgctcactga
     8761 ctcgctgcgc tcggtcgttc ggctgcggcg agcggtatca gctcactcaa aggcggtaat
     8821 acggttatcc acagaatcag gggataacgc aggaaagaac atgtgagcaa aaggccagca
     8881 aaaggccagg aaccgtaaaa aggccgcgtt gctggcgttt ttccataggc tccgcccccc
     8941 tgacgagcat cacaaaaatc gacgctcaag tcagaggtgg cgaaacccga caggactata
     9001 aagataccag gcgtttcccc ctggaagctc cctcgtgcgc tctcctgttc cgaccctgcc
     9061 gcttaccgga tacctgtccg cctttctccc ttcgggaagc gtggcgcttt ctcatagctc
     9121 acgctgtagg tatctcagtt cggtgtaggt cgttcgctcc aagctgggct gtgtgcacga
     9181 accccccgtt cagcccgacc gctgcgcctt atccggtaac tatcgtcttg agtccaaccc
     9241 ggtaagacac gacttatcgc cactggcagc agccactggt aacaggatta gcagagcgag
     9301 gtatgtaggc ggtgctacag agttcttgaa gtggtggcct aactacggct acactagaag
     9361 aacagtattt ggtatctgcg ctctgctgaa gccagttacc ttcggaaaaa gagttggtag
     9421 ctcttgatcc ggcaaacaaa ccaccgctgg tagcggtggt ttttttgttt gcaagcagca
     9481 gattacgcgc agaaaaaaag gatctcaaga agatcctttg atcttttcta cggggtctga
     9541 cgctcagtgg aacgaaaact cacgttaagg gattttggtc atgagattat caaaaaggat
     9601 cttcacctag atccttttaa attaaaaatg aagttttaaa tcaatctaaa gtatatatga
     9661 gtaaacttgg tctgacagtt accaatgctt aatcagtgag gcacctatct cagcgatctg
     9721 tctatttcgt tcatccatag ttgcctgact ccccgtcgtg tagataacta cgatacggga
     9781 gggcttacca tctggcccca gtgctgcaat gataccgcga gacccacgct caccggctcc
     9841 agatttatca gcaataaacc agccagccgg aagggccgag cgcagaagtg gtcctgcaac
     9901 tttatccgcc tccatccagt ctattaattg ttgccgggaa gctagagtaa gtagttcgcc
     9961 agttaatagt ttgcgcaacg ttgttgccat tgctacaggc atcgtggtgt cacgctcgtc
    10021 gtttggtatg gcttcattca gctccggttc ccaacgatca aggcgagtta catgatcccc
    10081 catgttgtgc aaaaaagcgg ttagctcctt cggtcctccg atcgttgtca gaagtaagtt
    10141 ggccgcagtg ttatcactca tggttatggc agcactgcat aattctctta ctgtcatgcc
    10201 atccgtaaga tgcttttctg tgactggtga gtactcaacc aagtcattct gagaatagtg
    10261 tatgcggcga ccgagttgct cttgcccggc gtcaatacgg gataataccg cgccacatag
    10321 cagaacttta aaagtgctca tcattggaaa acgttcttcg gggcgaaaac tctcaaggat
    10381 cttaccgctg ttgagatcca gttcgatgta acccactcgt gcacccaact gatcttcagc
    10441 atcttttact ttcaccagcg tttctgggtg agcaaaaaca ggaaggcaaa atgccgcaaa
    10501 aaagggaata agggcgacac ggaaatgttg aatactcata ctcttccttt ttcaatatta
    10561 ttgaagcatt tatcagggtt attgtctcat gagcggatac atatttgaat gtatttagaa
    10621 aaataaacaa ataggggttc cgcgcacatt tccccgaaaa gtgccacctg acgtctaaga
    10681 aaccattatt atcatgacat taacctataa aaataggcgt atcacgaggc cctttcgtc
//
