[The description below was written by a language model from this plasmid's Addgene catalogue record and the feature table of its GenBank file.]
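Description:
pJW1595 is a modified pUC19-based repair-template vector for CRISPR/Cas9-mediated knock-in tagging of endogenous genes in C. elegans, derived from the self-excising cassette (SEC) plasmid pDD285. It replicates in E. coli from a high-copy pUC-type origin and carries ampicillin resistance. The catalogue gives a total size of about 10.5 kb, while the held sequence record is 10,739 bp. Two ccdB toxin genes in opposite orientations flank the tagging module. They are counter-selectable placeholders, so replacing each with a gene-specific homology arm removes the toxin and correctly assembled clones are favoured in standard strains.

The payload is mKate2^SEC^BioTag::AID*::3xFLAG. Worm codon-optimized mKate2 provides red fluorescent tagging, the biotin acceptor peptide (BioTag) supports biotin-based capture, AID* confers auxin-inducible degradation of the tagged protein, and 3xFLAG allows immunodetection or purification. The feature table annotates only part of this. It shows a TEV cleavage site and a Myc tag around the first loxP site, three tandem FLAG epitopes after the second loxP site, and, between the loxP sites, a tbb-2 terminator and a hygromycin resistance gene bounded by attB1 and attB2. mKate2, BioTag, AID* and the remaining SEC components, including any Cre source and the promoters driving the cassette genes, are not annotated.

In the SEC design, hygromycin selects worms carrying the integrated cassette. Cre recombination between the two loxP sites then removes it, leaving a single loxP and joining the upstream and downstream tag segments into one fusion. The plasmid belongs to an expanded auxin-inducible degron toolkit for conditional protein depletion in C. elegans.
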