Addgene plasmid #121062: pJW1595
Purpose: mKate2^SEC^BioTag::AID*::3xFLAG vector with ccdB sites for cloning homology arms.
Depositing lab: Jordan Ward. Depositing organization: University of California, Santa Cruz. Publication: An expanded auxin-inducible degron toolkit for Caenorhabditis elegans. Ashley GE, Duong T, Levenson MT, Martinez MAQ, Johnson LC, Hibshman JD, Saeger HN, Palmisano NJ, Doonan R, Martinez-Mendez R, Davidson BR, Zhang W, Ragle JM, Medwig-Kinney TN, Sirota SS, Goldstein B, Matus DQ, Dickinson DJ, Reiner DJ, Ward JD. Genetics. 2021 Mar 31;217(3). pii: 6104563. doi: 10.1093/genetics/iyab006. PubMed 33677541.
Backbone
  Vector backbone: pUC19 (modified)
  Backbone size w/o insert (bp): 2600
  Total vector size (bp): 10500
  Modifications to backbone: Addition of ccdB markers to facilitate homology arm cloning
  Vector type: Worm Expression, Cre/Lox, CRISPR
  Selectable markers: Hygromycin
Growth in bacteria
  Bacterial resistance: Ampicillin, 100 μg/mL
  Growth temperature: 30°C
  Growth strain: NEB Turbo
  Copy number: High Copy
Gene/Insert
  Gene/Insert name: mKate2^SEC^BioTag::AID*::3xFlag
  Species: C. elegans (nematode), Synthetic
  Insert size (bp): 6850
  Tag / fusion protein: C. elegans codon optimized mKate2; Biotin acceptor peptide (BioTag); auxin-inducible degron (AID*); 3xFLAG
Terms and licenses: Academic/Nonprofit Terms; Industry Terms: Not Available to Industry
Depositor comments: This plasmid is derived from pDD285 (AddGene plasmid 66826)
How to cite: pJW1595 was a gift from Jordan Ward (Addgene plasmid # 121062 ; http://n2t.net/addgene:121062 ; RRID:Addgene_121062)
